>Addgene plasmid #58304 | pSEVA12DKR-A | depositor full sequence | sequence record 89816 | pSEVA12DKR-A sequence 8156 bps
TTAATTAAGCACCGGTGGAGTGACGACCTTCAGCACGTTCGTACTGTTCAACGATGGTGTAGTCTTCGTT
GTGGGAGGTGATGTCCAGTTTGATGTCGGTTTTGTAAGCACCCGGCAGCTGAACCGGTTTTTTAGCCATG
TAGGTGGTTTTAACTTCAGCGTCGTAGTGACCACCGTCTTTCAGTTTCAGACGCATTTTGATTTCACCTT
TCAGAGCACCGTCTTCCGGGTACATACGTTCGGTGGAAGCTTCCCAACCCATGGTTTTTTTCTGCATAAC
CGGACCGTCGGACGGGAAGTTGGTACCACGCAGTTTAACTTTGTAGATGAACTCACCGTCTTGCAGGGAG
GAGTCCTGGGTAACGGTAACAACACCACCGTCTTCGAAGTTCATAACACGTTCCCATTTGAAACCTTCCG
GGAAGGACAGTTTCAGGTAGTCCGGGATGTCAGCCGGGTGTTTAACGTAAGCTTTGGAACCGTACTGGAA
CTGCGGGGACAGGATGTCCCAAGCGAACGGCAGCGGACCACCTTTGGTAACTTTCAGTTTAGCGGTCTGG
GTACCTTCGTACGGACGACCTTCACCTTCACCTTCGATTTCGAACTCGTGACCGTTAACGGAACCTTCCA
TACGAACTTTGAAACGCATGAACTCTTTGATAACGTCTTCGGAGGAAGCCATCTAGTATTCACCACCTTT
CTCTAGTAACATTTATTGTACAACACGAGCCCATTTTTGTCAAATAAAATTTAAATTATATCAACGTTAA
TAAGACGTTGTCAATAAAATTATTTTGACAAAATTCCTAGGCGTCGAAAAGTGCTGTGAAGCGTTCAATT
AAATGCGGGGAGTCTGCCACATCGACCTGAACCCAGACAGATGCTGGCATTGGCGGACGCGGACGCGCCG
TCGTGCGCTTCATCACGATTAAAAGATCCAGTTCGGCACCTTTCAACGGTAACGTTGATTCAATCAGAGT
AATGGCATTCCATGAACCGGAAAGCAGCATAATAAACGTGAACTCTTCTCCCAGCATCGCCAGGCGACTG
TCTTCAATATTACAGCCGCAACTACTGACATGACGGGTGATGGTGTTCACAATTCCAGGGCGATCGGCAC
CCAACGCAGTGATCACCAGATAATGTTGCGATGACAGTGTCAAACTGGTTATTCCTTTAAGGGGTGAGTT
GTTCTTAAGGAAAGCATAAAAAAAACATGCATACAACAATCAGAACGGTTCTGTCTGCTTGCTTTTAATG
CCATACCAAACGTACCATTGAGACACTTGTTTGCACAGAGGATGGCCCGAATTCTTGACGGCTAGCTCAG
TCCTAGGTACAGTGCTAGCGGATCTGCTGGAACAGGTGGTGAGACTCAAGGTCATGATGGACGTGAACAA
AAAAACGAAAATTCGCCACCGAAACGAGCTAAATCACACCCTGGCTCAACTTCCTTTGCCCGCAAAGCGA
GTGATGTATATGGCGCTTGCTCCCATTGATAGCAAAGAACCTCTTGAACGAGGGCGAGTTTTCAAAATTA
GGGCTGAAGACCTTGCAGCGCTCGCCAAAATCACCCCATCGCTTGCTTATCGACAATTAAAAGAGGGTGG
TAAATTACTTGGTGCCAGCAAAATTTCGCTAAGAGGGGATGATATCATTGCTTTAGCTAAAGAGCTTAAC
CTGCTCTTTACTGCTAAAAACTCCCCTGAAGAGTTAGACCTTAACATTATTGAGTGGATAGCTTATTCAA
ATGATGAAGGATACTTGTCTTTAAAATTCACCAGAACCATAGAACCATATATCTCTAGCCTTATTGGGAA
AAAAAATAAATTCACAACGCAATTGTTAACGGCAAGCTTACGCTTAAGTAGCCAGTATTCATCTTCTCTT
TATCAACTTATCAGGAAGCATTACTCTAATTTTAAGAAGAAAAATTATTTTATTATTTCCGTTGATGAGT
TAAAGGAAGAGTTAATAGCTTATACTTTTGATAAAGATGGAAATATTGAGTACAAATACCCTGACTTTCC
TATTTTTAAAAGGGATGTGTTAAATAAAGCCATTGCTGAAATTAAAAAGAAAACAGAAATATCGTTTGTT
GGCTTCACTGTTCATGAAAAAGAAGGAAGAAAAATTAGTAAGCTGAAGTTCGAATTTGTCGTTGATGAAG
ATGAATTTTCTGGCGATAAAGATGATGAAGCTTTTTTTATGAATTTATCTGAAGCTGATGCAGCTTTTCT
CAAGGTATTTGATGAAACCGTACCTCCCAAAAAAGCTAAGGGGTGAGGATCTCCAGGCATCAAATAAAAC
GAAAGGCTCAGTCGAAAGACTGGGCCTTTCGTTTTATCTGTTGTTTGTCGGTGAACGCTCTCTACTAGAG
TCACACTGGCTCACCTTCGGGTGGGCCTTTCTGCGTTTATACCCGGGAAAAAGAGTATTGACTTAAAGTC
TAACCTATAGGTATAATGTGTGGAGACCAGAGGTAAGGAGGTAACAACCATGCGAGTGTTGAAGAAACAT
CTTAATCATGCTAAGGAGGTTTTCTAATGCATACCACCCGACTGAAGAGGGTTGGCGGCTCAGTTATGCT
GACCGTCCCACCGGCACTGCTGAATGCGCTGTCTCTGGGCACAGATAATGAAGTTGGCATGGTCATTGAT
AATGGCCGGCTGATTGTTGAGCCGTACAGACGCCCGCAATATTCACTGGCTGAGCTACTGGCACAGTGTG
ATCCGAATGCTGAAATATCAGCTGAAGAACGAGAATGGCTGGATGCACCGGCGACTGGTCAGGAGGAAAT
CTGAGTCGACCTGCAGTTCGAAGTTCCTATTCTCTAGAAAGTATAGGAACTTCAGAGCGCTTTTGAAGCT
CACGCTGCCGCAAGCACTCAGGGCGCAAGGGCTGCTAAAGGAAGCGGAACACGTAGAAAGCCAGTCCGCA
GAAACGGTGCTGACCCCGGATGAATGTCAGCTACTGGGCTATCTGGACAAGGGAAAACGCAAGCGCAAAG
AGAAAGCAGGTAGCTTGCAGTGGGCTTACATGGCGATAGCTAGACTGGGCGGTTTTATGGACAGCAAGCG
AACCGGAATTGCCAGCTGGGGCGCCCTCTGGTAAGGTTGGGAAGCCCTGCAAAGTAAACTGGATGGCTTT
CTTGCCGCCAAGGATCTGATGGCGCAGGGGATCAAGATCTGATCAAGAGACAGGATGAGGATCGTTTCGC
ATGATTGAACAAGATGGATTGCACGCAGGTTCTCCGGCCGCTTGGGTGGAGAGGCTATTCGGCTATGACT
GGGCACAACAGACAATCGGCTGCTCTGATGCCGCCGTGTTCCGGCTGTCAGCGCAGGGGCGCCCGGTTCT
TTTTGTCAAGACCGACCTGTCCGGTGCCCTGAATGAACTGCAGGACGAGGCAGCGCGGCTATCGTGGCTG
GCCACGACGGGCGTTCCTTGCGCAGCTGTGCTCGACGTTGTCACTGAAGCGGGAAGGGACTGGCTGCTAT
TGGGCGAAGTGCCGGGGCAGGATCTCCTGTCATCTCACCTTGCTCCTGCCGAGAAAGTATCCATCATGGC
TGATGCAATGCGGCGGCTGCATACGCTTGATCCGGCTACCTGCCCATTCGACCACCAAGCGAAACATCGC
ATCGAGCGAGCACGTACTCGGATGGAAGCCGGTCTTGTCGATCAGGATGATCTGGACGAAGAGCATCAGG
GGCTCGCGCCAGCCGAACTGTTCGCCAGGCTCAAGGCGCGTATGCCCGACGGCGAGGATCTCGTCGTGAC
CCATGGCGATGCCTGCTTGCCGAATATCATGGTGGAAAATGGCCGCTTTTCTGGATTCATCGACTGTGGC
CGGCTGGGTGTGGCGGACCGCTATCAGGACATAGCGTTGGCTACCCGTGATATTGCTGAAGAGCTTGGCG
GCGAATGGGCTGACCGCTTCCTCGTGCTTTACGGTATCGCCGCTCCCGATTCGCAGCGCATCGCCTTCTA
TCGCCTTCTTGACGAGTTCTTCTAATAAGGGGATCTTGAAGTTCCTATTCCGAAGTTCCTATTCTCTAGA
AAGTATAGGAACTTCGAAGCAGCTCCAGCCTACAGCATGCCGGTTTGCTGTAAAGTTTAGGGAGATTTGA
TGGCTTACTCTGTTCAAAAGTCGCGCCTGGCAAAGGTTGCGGGTGTTTCGCTTGTTTTATTACTCGCTGC
CTGTAGTTCTGACTCACGCTATAAGCGTCAGGTCAGTGGTGATGAAGCCTACCTGGAAGCGGCACCGCTT
GCGGAGCTTCATGCCCCGGCTGGAATGATTTTGCCGGTGACCTCCGGTGATTATGCAATCCCGGTGACCA
ACGGTAGTGGTGCTGTCGGTAAGGCGCTGGACATTCACTAGTCTTGGACTCCTGTTGATAGATCCAGTAA
TGACCTCAGAACTCCATCTGGATTTGTTCAGAACGCTCGGTTGCCGCCGGGCGTTTTTTATTGGTGAGAA
TCCAGGGGTCCCCAATAATTACGATTTAAATTAGTAGCCCGCCTAATGAGCGGGCTTTTTTTTAATTCCC
CTATTTGTTTATTTTTCTAAATACATTCAAATATGTATCCGCTCATGAGACAATAACCCTGATAAATGCT
TCAATAATATTGAAAAAGGAAGAGTATGAGCATTCAGCATTTTCGTGTGGCGCTGATTCCGTTTTTTGCG
GCGTTTTGCCTGCCGGTGTTTGCGCATCCGGAAACCCTGGTGAAAGTGAAAGATGCGGAAGATCAACTGG
GTGCGCGCGTGGGCTATATTGAACTGGATCTGAACAGCGGCAAAATTCTGGAATCTTTTCGTCCGGAAGA
ACGTTTTCCGATGATGAGCACCTTTAAAGTGCTGCTGTGCGGTGCGGTTCTGAGCCGTGTGGATGCGGGC
CAGGAACAACTGGGCCGTCGTATTCATTATAGCCAGAACGATCTGGTGGAATATAGCCCGGTGACCGAAA
AACATCTGACCGATGGCATGACCGTGCGTGAACTGTGCAGCGCGGCGATTACCATGAGCGATAACACCGC
GGCGAACCTGCTGCTGACGACCATTGGCGGTCCGAAAGAACTGACCGCGTTTCTGCATAACATGGGCGAT
CATGTGACCCGTCTGGATCGTTGGGAACCGGAACTGAACGAAGCGATTCCGAACGATGAACGTGATACCA
CCATGCCGGCAGCAATGGCGACCACCCTGCGTAAACTGCTGACGGGTGAGCTGCTGACCCTGGCAAGCCG
CCAGCAACTGATTGATTGGATGGAAGCGGATAAAGTGGCGGGTCCGCTGCTGCGTAGCGCGCTGCCGGCT
GGCTGGTTTATTGCGGATAAAAGCGGTGCGGGCGAACGTGGCAGCCGTGGCATTATTGCGGCGCTGGGCC
CGGATGGTAAACCGAGCCGTATTGTGGTGATTTATACCACCGGCAGCCAGGCGACGATGGATGAACGTAA
CCGTCAGATTGCGGAAATTGGCGCGAGCCTGATTAAACATTGGTAAACCGATACAATTAAAGGCTCCTTT
TGGAGCCTTTTTTTTTGGACGACCCTTGTCCTTTTCCGCTGCATAACCCTGCTTCGGGGTCATTATAGCG
ATTTTTTCGGTATATCCATCCTTTTTCGCACGATATACAGGATTTTGCCAAAGGGTTCGTGTAGACTTTC
CTTGGTGTATCCAACGGCGTCAGCCGGGCAGGATAGGTGAAGTAGGCCCACCCGCGAGCGGGTGTTCCTT
CTTCACTGTCCCTTATTCGCACCTGGCGGTGCTCAACGGGAATCCTGCTCTGCGAGGCTGGCCGTAGGCC
GGCCGCGATGCAGGTGGCTGCTGAACCCCCAGCCGGAACTGACCCCACAAGGCCCTAGCGTTTGCAATGC
ACCAGGTCATCATTGACCCAGGCGTGTTCCACCAGGCCGCTGCCTCGCAACTCTTCGCAGGCTTCGCCGA
CCTGCTCGCGCCACTTCTTCACGCGGGTGGAATCCGATCCGCACATGAGGCGGAAGGTTTCCAGCTTGAG
CGGGTACGGCTCCCGGTGCGAGCTGAAATAGTCGAACATCCGTCGGGCCGTCGGCGACAGCTTGCGGTAC
TTCTCCCATATGAATTTCGTGTAGTGGTCGCCAGCAAACAGCACGACGATTTCCTCGTCGATCAGGACCT
GGCAACGGGACGTTTTCTTGCCACGGTCCAGGACGCGGAAGCGGTGCAGCAGCGACACCGATTCCAGGTG
CCCAACGCGGTCGGACGTGAAGCCCATCGCCGTCGCCTGTAGGCGCGACAGGCATTCCTCGGCCTTCGTG
TAATACCGGCCATTGATCGACCAGCCCAGGTCCTGGCAAAGCTCGTAGAACGTGAAGGTGATCGGCTCGC
CGATAGGGGTGCGCTTCGCGTACTCCAACACCTGCTGCCACACCAGTTCGTCATCGTCGGCCCGCAGCTC
GACGCCGGTGTAGGTGATCTTCACGTCCTTGTTGACGTGGAAAATGACCTTGTTTTGCAGCGCCTCGCGC
GGGATTTTCTTGTTGCGCGTGGTGAACAGGGCAGAGCGGGCCGTGTCGTTTGGCATCGCTCGCATCGTGT
CCGGCCACGGCGCAATATCGAACAAGGAAAGCTGCATTTCCTTGATCTGCTGCTTCGTGTGTTTCAGCAA
CGCGGCCTGCTTGGCTTCGCTGACCTGTTTTGCCAGGTCCTCGCCGGCGGTTTTTCGCTTCTTGGTCGTC
ATAGTTCCTCGCGTGTCGATGGTCATCGACTTCGCCAAACCTGCCGCCTCCTGTTCGAGACGACGCGAAC
GCTCCACGGCGGCCGATGGCGCGGGCAGGGCAGGGGGAGCCAGTTGCACGCTGTCGCGCTCGATCTTGGC
CGTAGCTTGCTGGACTATCGAGCCGACGGACTGGAAGGTTTCGCGGGGCGCACGCATGACGGTGCGGCTT
GCGATGGTTTCGGCATCCTCGGCGGAAAACCCCGCGTCGATCAGTTCTTGCCTGTATGCCTTCCGGTCAA
ACGTCCGATTCATTCACCCTCCTTGCGGGATTGCCCCGGAATTAATTCCCCGGATCGATCCGTCGATCTT
GATCCCCTGCGCCATCAGATCCTTGGCGGCAAGAAAGCCATCCAGTTTACTTTGCAGGGCTTCCCAACCT
TACCAGAGGGCGCCCCAGCTGGCAATTCCGGTTCGCTTGCTGTCCATAAAACCGCCCAGTCTAGCTATCG
CCATGTAAGCCCACTGCAAGCTACCTGCTTTCTCTTTGCGCTTGCGTTTTCCCTTGTCCAGATAGCCCAG
TAGCTGACATTCATCCGGGGTCAGCACCGTTTCTGCGGACTGGCTTTCTACGTGGCTGCCATTTTTGGGG
TGAGGCCGTTCGCGGCCGAGGGGCGCAGCCCCTGGGGGGATGGGAGGCCCGCGTTAGCGGGCCGGGAGGG
TTCGAGAAGGGGGGGCACCCCCCTTCGGCGTGCGCGGTCACGCGCACAGGGCGCAGCCCTGGTTAAAAAC
AAGGTTTATAAATATTGGTTTAAAAGCAGGTTAAAAGACAGGTTAGCGGTGGCCGAAAAACGGGCGGAAA
CCCTTGCAAATGCTGGATTTTCTGCCTGTGGACAGCCCCTCAAATGTCAATAGGTGCGCCCCTCATCTGT
CAGCACTCTGCCCCTCAAGTGTCAAGGATCGCGCCCCTCATCTGTCAGTAGTCGCGCCCCTCAAGTGTCA
ATACCGCAGGGCACTTATCCCCAGGCTTGTCCACATCATCTGTGGGAAACTCGCGTAAAATCAGGCGTTT
TCGCCGATTTGCGAGGCTGGCCAGCTCCACGTCGCCGGCCGAAATCGAGCCTGCCCCTCATCTGTCAACG
CCGCGCCGGGTGAGTCGGCCCCTCAAGTGTCAACGTCCGCCCCTCATCTGTCAGTGAGGGCCAAGTTTTC
CGCGAGGTATCCACAACGCCGGCGGCCCTACATGGCTCTGCTGTAGTGAGTGGGTTGCGCTCCGGCAGCG
GTCCTGATCCCCCGCAGAAAAAAAGGATCTCAAGAAGATCCTTTGATCTTTTCTACGGCGCGCCCAGCTG
TCTAGGGCGGCGGATTTGTCCTACTCAGGAGAGCGTTCACCGACAAACAACAGATAAAACGAAAGGCCCA
GTCTTTCGACTGAGCCTTTCGTTTTATTTGATGCCT
Features (pLannotate 1.2.2; 22 found; start..end, strand, type, name):
      8..682     -  CDS            mRFP1: mRFP1 is a basic (constitutively fluorescent) red fluorescent protein published in 2002, derived from Discosoma sp.. It is reported to be a somewhat slowly-maturing monomer with low acid sensitivity.
    810..1163    -  CDS            gcvR (fragment): GCVR_ECOLI - Also known as yffD. Experimental evidence at protein level: Swiss-Prot protein existence level 1. Negative transcriptional regulator of the glycine cleavage system operon (GCV). Does not autoregulate its own expression. It is not yet known how GcvR acts as a repressor. It does not seem to bind DNA. It could interact with GcvA and suppress its activatory activity. From Escherichia coli (strain K12).
   1315..1339    +  promoter       J23119(SpeI) promoter (fragment): bacterial promoter (Registry of Standard Biological Parts BBa J23119) modified to end with an SpeI site
   1372..2283    +  CDS            pir: PIR_ECOLX - Experimental evidence at protein level: Swiss-Prot protein existence level 1. Initiation for plasmid R6K DNA replication. From Escherichia coli.
   2301..2372    +  terminator     rrnB T1 terminator: transcription terminator T1 from the E. coli rrnB gene
   2388..2415    +  terminator     T7Te terminator: phage T7 early transcription terminator
   2547..2801    +  CDS            pemI: PEMI_ECOLX - Experimental evidence at protein level: Swiss-Prot protein existence level 1. Antitoxin component of a type II toxin-antitoxin (TA) system. Labile antitoxin that binds to its cognate PemK endoribonuclease toxin and neutralizes its activity. Responsible for the stable maintenance of the plasmid during cell division. Both PemI and PemK proteins bind to the promoter region of the pem operon to autoregulate their synthesis. From Escherichia coli.
   2820..2853    +  protein_bind   FRT (minimal): supports FLP-mediated excision but not integration (Turan and Bode, 2011) FLP recombinase from the Saccharomyces cerevisiae 2μ plasmid
   2860..3189    +  CDS            tnpA (fragment): TN5P_ECOLX - Also known as tnp. Experimental evidence at protein level: Swiss-Prot protein existence level 1. Mediates transposition of transposon Tn5 by a 'cut and paste' mechanism. First, the monomeric transposase binds the 19 bp inverted DNA repeats flanking the transposon. Then, dimerization of the DNA- bound transposase creates a synaptic DNA complex. After nicking of the first DNA strand, excision of the transposon proceeds through a series of intermediates. The transposase then mediates the insertion of the transposon at a new site by strand transfer. The activity of the wild- type tran
   3221..4012    +  CDS            neo: KKA2_KLEPN - Also known as kan, nptII. Experimental evidence at protein level: Swiss-Prot protein existence level 1. Resistance to kanamycin, neomycin, paromomycin, ribostamycin, butirosin and gentamicin B. From Klebsiella pneumoniae.
   4028..4075    +  protein_bind   FRT: FLP-mediated recombination occurs in the 8-bp core sequence TCTAGAAA (Turan and Bode, 2011). FLP recombinase from the Saccharomyces cerevisiae 2μ plasmid
   4130..4375    +  CDS            bamC (fragment): BAMC_ECOLI - Also known as dapX, nlpB. Experimental evidence at protein level: Swiss-Prot protein existence level 1. Part of the outer membrane protein assembly complex (Bam), which is involved in assembly and insertion of beta-barrel proteins into the outer membrane. Nonessential member of the complex that stabilizes the interaction between the essential proteins BamA and BamD. Efficient substrate folding and insertion into the outer membrane requires all 5 subunits (PubMed:20378773, PubMed:21823654, PubMed:27686148). A lateral gate may open between the first and last strands of the BamA beta
   4387..4481    +  terminator     lambda t0 terminator: transcription terminator from phage lambda
   4554..4645    +  promoter       AmpR promoter: bla
   4646..5503    +  CDS            bla: BLAT_ECOLX - Experimental evidence at protein level: Swiss-Prot protein existence level 1. TEM-type are the most prevalent beta-lactamases in enterobacteria; they hydrolyze the beta-lactam bond in susceptible beta-lactam antibiotics, thus conferring resistance to penicillins and cephalosporins. TEM-3 and TEM-4 are capable of hydrolyzing cefotaxime and ceftazidime. TEM-5 is capable of hydrolyzing ceftazidime. TEM-6 is capable of hydrolyzing ceftazidime and aztreonam. TEM-8/CAZ-2, TEM- 16/CAZ-7 and TEM-24/CAZ-6 are markedly active against ceftazidime. IRT- 4 shows resistance to beta-lactamase in
   5510..5549    +  terminator     fd terminator: central terminator from bacteriophage fd (Otsuka and Kunisawa, 1982)
   5696..5804    +  oriT           oriT: incP origin of transfer
   5865..7013    -  CDS            trfA: trans-acting replication protein that binds to and activates oriV
   7065..7346    -  CDS            tnpA (fragment): TN5P_ECOLX - Also known as tnp. Experimental evidence at protein level: Swiss-Prot protein existence level 1. Mediates transposition of transposon Tn5 by a 'cut and paste' mechanism. First, the monomeric transposase binds the 19 bp inverted DNA repeats flanking the transposon. Then, dimerization of the DNA- bound transposase creates a synaptic DNA complex. After nicking of the first DNA strand, excision of the transposon proceeds through a series of intermediates. The transposase then mediates the insertion of the transposon at a new site by strand transfer. The activity of the wild- type tran
   7406..7937    -  rep_origin     oriV: incP origin of replication
   7993..8028    -  rep_origin     CloDF13 ori (fragment): Plasmids containing the CloDF13 (CDF) origin of replication can be propagated in E. coli cells that contain additional plasmids with compatible origins.
   8064..8150    -  terminator     rrnB T1 terminator: Escherichia coli rrnB; transcription terminator T1 from the E. coli rrnB gene
