[The description below was written by a language model from this plasmid's Addgene catalogue record and pLannotate feature annotations shown in this document.]
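Description:
pSEVA12DKR-A is a low-copy bacterial plasmid built on the modular SEVA backbone. It serves as the carrier for a "genomic cassette" from the GeneGuard biosafety plasmid system. The backbone is of the broad-host-range RK2/IncP type, with oriV and its trans-acting replication protein gene trfA for maintenance, plus an oriT that would permit conjugative mobilisation. It also carries the bla β-lactamase gene under its own promoter for ampicillin selection. Phage lambda t0, fd and rrnB T1 terminators insulate the modules. The plasmid is propagated in E. coli under both ampicillin and kanamycin selection, and the record notes that high expression from the cassette can slow growth.

The synthetic cassette is flanked by fragments of gcvR and bamC. These are consistent with homology arms for replacing the chromosomal dapA gene, as the stated purpose (ΔdapA) implies. Between these fragments, a J23119-derived constitutive promoter fragment precedes pir, which encodes the π initiator protein needed for R6K origin replication. The catalogue attributes the low-copy support level to "RBS A", which is not annotated as a feature. rrnB T1 and T7Te terminators follow pir. Next comes the Kis antitoxin gene (annotated as its homologue pemI), and then a neo kanamycin-resistance gene bracketed by FRT sites so that FLP recombinase can remove the marker after integration. An mRFP1 coding sequence lies outside the gcvR fragment, but the record does not state its role.

Once integrated, the cassette yields a dapA-deleted host that supplies π and Kis in trans. This makes it a permissive strain for the partner plasmid pSEVAD1K, which the purpose field links to an R6K conditional origin. The feature table shows no Zeta/Epsilon parts, although the record credits these as a source of derived material.
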