Addgene plasmid #58304: pSEVA12DKR-A
Purpose: GeneGuard genomic cassette: for constructing ΔdapA::RBS A pi, Kis, FRT-kanR-FRT (low-copy support for R6K COR). Will support pSEVAD1K.
Depositing lab: Tom Ellis. Depositing organization: Imperial College London. Publication: GeneGuard: a Modular Plasmid System Designed for Biosafety. Wright O, Delmans M, Stan GB, Ellis T. ACS Synth Biol. 2014 May 13. 10.1021/sb500234s PubMed 24847673.
Backbone
  Vector backbone: SEVA
  Vector type: Bacterial Expression, Synthetic Biology
Growth in bacteria
  Bacterial resistance: Ampicillin and Kanamycin, 100 & 50 μg/mL
  Growth temperature: 37°C
  Growth strain: DH10B
  Growth instructions: Growth may be sluggish due to high expression levels of genomic cassette.
  Copy number: Low Copy
Gene/Insert
  Gene/Insert name: Genomic cassette
  Species: Synthetic
Resource information
  A portion of this plasmid was derived from a plasmid made by: Zeta/Epsilon. Toxin-Antitoxin parts. Part source: Dr. Urszula Zielenkiewicz (Dept of Microbial Biochemistry, Institute of Biochemistry and Biophysics of the Polish Academy of Sciences)
Terms and licenses: Academic/Nonprofit Terms; Industry Terms: Not Available to Industry
How to cite: pSEVA12DKR-A was a gift from Tom Ellis (Addgene plasmid # 58304 ; http://n2t.net/addgene:58304 ; RRID:Addgene_58304)
