>Addgene plasmid #58304 | pSEVA12DKR-A | addgene partial sequence | sequence record 99372 | K1 5'-CAGTCATAGCCGAATAGCCT-3'
TCTTGTTCAATCATGCGAAACGATCCTCATCCTGTCTCTTGATCAGATCTTGATCCCCTGCGCCATCAGA
TCCTTGGCGGCAAGAAAGCCATCCAGTTTACTTTGCAGGGCTTCCCAACCTTACCAGAGGGCGCCCCAGC
TGGCAATTCCGGTTCGCTTGCTGTCCATAAAACCGCCCAGTCTAGCTATCGCCATGTAAGCCCACTGCAA
GCTACCTGCTTTCTCTTTGCGCTTGCGTTTTCCCTTGTCCAGATAGCCCAGTAGCTGACATTCATCCGGG
GTCAGCACCGTTTCTGCGGACTGGCTTTCTACGTGTTCCGCTTCCTTTAGCAGCCCTTGCGCCCTGAGTG
CTTGCGGCAGCGTGAGCTTCAAAAGCGCTCTGAAGTTCCTATACTTTCTAGAGAATAGGAACTTCGAACT
GCAGGTCGACTCAGATTTCCTCCTGACCAGTCGCCGGTGCATCCAGCCATTCTCGTTCTTCAGCTGATAT
TTCAGCATTCGGATCACACTGTGCCAGTAGCTCAGCCAGTGAATATTGCGGGCGTCTGTACGGCTCAACA
ATCAGCCGGCCATTATCAATGACCATGCCAACTTCATTATCTGTGCCCAGAGACAGCGCATTCAGCAGTG
CCGGTGGGACGGTCAGCATAACTGAGCCGCCAACCCTCTTCAGTCGGGTGGTATGCATTAGAAAACCTCC
TTAGCATGATTAAGATGTTTCTTCAACACTCGCATGGTTGTTACCTCCTTACCTCTGGTCTCCACACATT
ATACCTATAGGTTAGACTTTAAGTCAATACTCTTTTTCCCGGGTATAAACGCAGAAAGGCCCACCCGAAG
GTGAGCCAGTGTGACTCTAGTAGAGAGCGTTCACCGACAAACAACAGATAAAACGAAAGGCCCAGTCTTT
CGACTGAGCCTTTCG
