>Addgene plasmid #58304 | pSEVA12DKR-A | addgene partial sequence | sequence record 99373 | pTC14_F1 5'-cctactcaggagagcgttca-3'
GTCTTTCGACTGAGCCTTTCGTTTTATTTGATGCCTTTAATTAAGCACCGGTGGAGTGACGACCTTCAGC
ACGTTCGTACTGTTCAACGATGGTGTAGTCTTCGTTGTGGGAGGTGATGTCCAGTTTGATGTCGGTTTTG
TAAGCACCCGGCAGCTGAACCGGTTTTTTAGCCATGTAGGTGGTTTTAACTTCAGCGTCGTAGTGACCAC
CGTCTTTCAGTTTCAGACGCATTTTGATTTCACCTTTCAGAGCACCGTCTTCCGGGTACATACGTTCGGT
GGAAGCTTCCCAACCCATGGTTTTTTTCTGCATAACCGGACCGTCGGACGGGAAGTTGGTACCACGCAGT
TTAACTTTGTAGATGAACTCACCGTCTTGCAGGGAGGAGTCCTGGGTAACGGTAACAACACCACCGTCTT
CGAAGTTCATAACACGTTCCCATTTGAAACCTTCCGGGAAGGACAGTTTCAGGTAGTCCGGGATGTCAGC
CGGGTGTTTAACGTAAGCTTTGGAACCGTACTGGAACTGCGGGGACAGGATGTCCCAAGCGAACGGCAGC
GGACCACCTTTGGTAACTTTCAGTTTAGCGGTCTGGGTACCTTCGTACGGACGACCTTCACCTTCACCTT
CGATTTCGAACTCGTGACCGTTAACGGAACCTTCCATACGAACTTTGAAACGCATGAACTCTTTGATAAC
GTCTTCGGAGGAAGCCATCTAGTATTCACCACCTTTCTCTAGTAACATTTATTGTACAACACGAGCCCAT
TTTTGTCAAATAAAATTTAAATTATATCAACGTTAATAAGACGTTGTCAATAAAATTATTTTGACAAAAT
TCCTAGGCGTCGAAAAGTGCTGTGAAGCGTTCAATTAAATGCGGGGG
