>Addgene plasmid #58304 | pSEVA12DKR-A | addgene partial sequence | sequence record 99374 | pBbA5c-3 5'-CGTTTTATTTGATGCCTGG-3'
CAAATACCTTGAGAAAAGCTGCATCAGCTTCAGATAAATTCATAAAAAAAGCTTCATCATCTTTATCGCC
AGAAAATTCATCTTCATCAACGACAAATTCGAACTTCAGCTTACTAATTTTTCTTCCTTCTTTTTCATGA
ACAGTGAAGCCAACAAACGATATTTCTGTTTTCTTTTTAATTTCAGCAATGGCTTTATTTAACACATCCC
TTTTAAAAATAGGAAAGTCAGGGTATTTGTACTCAATATTTCCATCTTTATCAAAAGTATAAGCTATTAA
CTCTTCCTTTAACTCATCAACGGAAATAATAAAATAATTTTTCTTCTTAAAATTAGAGTAATGCTTCCTG
ATAAGTTGATAAAGAGAAGATGAATACTGGCTACTTAAGCGTAAGCTTGCCGTTAACAATTGCGTTGTGA
ATTTATTTTTTTTCCCAATAAGGCTAGAGATATATGGTTCTATGGTTCTGGTGAATTTTAAAGACAAGTA
TCCTTCATCATTTGAATAAGCTATCCACTCAATAATGTTAAGGTCTAACTCTTCAGGGGAGTTTTTAGCA
GTAAAGAGCAGGTTAAGCTCTTTAGCTAAAGCAATGATATCATCCCCTCTTAGCGAAATTTTGCTGGCAC
CAAGTAATTTACCACCCTCTTTTAATTGTCGATAAGCAAGCGATGGGGTGATTTTGGCGAGCGCTGCAAG
GTCTTCAGCCCTAATTTTGAAAACTCGCCCTCGTTCAAGAGGTTCTTTGCTATCAATGGGAGCAAGCGCC
ATATACATCACTCGCTTTGCGGGCAAAGGAAGTTGAGCCAGGGTGTGATTTAGCTCGTTTCGGTGGCGAA
TTTTCGTTTTTTTGTTCACGT
