>Addgene plasmid #58304 | pSEVA12DKR-A | addgene partial sequence | sequence record 99375 | RNAde-BB-3 5'-tacggacgaccttcaccttc-3'
ACGAACTTTGAAACGCATGAACTCTTTGATAACGTCTTCGGAGGAAGCCATCTAGTATTCACCACCTTTC
TCTAGTAACATTTATTGTACAACACGAGCCCATTTTTGTCAAATAAAATTTAAATTATATCAACGTTAAT
AAGACGTTGTCAATAAAATTATTTTGACAAAATTCCTAGGCGTCGAAAAGTGCTGTGAAGCGTTCAATTA
AATGCGGGGAGTCTGCCACATCGACCTGAACCCAGACAGATGCTGGCATTGGCGGACGCGGACGCGCCGT
CGTGCGCTTCATCACGATTAAAAGATCCAGTTCGGCACCTTTCAACGGTAACGTTGATTCAATCAGAGTA
ATGGCATTCCATGAACCGGAAAGCAGCATAATAAACGTGAACTCTTCTCCCAGCATCGCCAGGCGACTGT
CTTCAATATTACAGCCGCAACTACTGACATGACGGGTGATGGTGTTCACAATTCCAGGGCGATCGGCACC
CAACGCAGTGATCACCAGATAATGTTGCGATGACAGTGTCAAACTGGTTATTCCTTTAAGGGGTGAGTTG
TTCTTAAGGAAAGCATAAAAAAAACATGCATACAACAATCAGAACGGTTCTGTCTGCTTGCTTTTAATGC
CATACCAAACGTACCATTGAGACACTTGTTTGCACAGAGGATGGCCCGAATTCTTGACGGCTAGCTCAGT
CCTAGGTACAGTGCTAGCGGATCTGCTGGAACAGGTGGTGAGACTCAAGGTCATGATGGACGTGAACAAA
AAAACGAAAATTCGCCACCGAAACGAGCTAAATCACACCCTGGCTCAACTTCCTTTGCCCGCAAAGCGAG
TGATGTATATGGCGCTTGCTCCCATTGATAGCAAAGAACCTCT
